Addgene plasmid #174774: pZA61
Purpose: In planta gene expression
Depositing lab: Sophien Kamoun. Depositing organization: Sainsbury Laboratory, Norwich. Publication: A vector system for fast-forward studies of the HOPZ-ACTIVATED RESISTANCE1 (ZAR1) resistosome in the model plant Nicotiana benthamiana. Harant A, Pai H, Sakai T, Kamoun S, Adachi H. Plant Physiol. 2022 Jan 20;188(1):70-80. doi: 10.1093/plphys/kiab471. PubMed 34633454.
Backbone
  Vector backbone: pICH86988
  Backbone manufacturer: https://www.addgene.org/48076/
  Vector type: Plant Expression
Growth in bacteria
  Bacterial resistance: Kanamycin, 50 μg/mL
  Growth temperature: 37°C
  Growth strain: DH5alpha
  Copy number: High Copy
Gene/Insert
  Gene/Insert name: GG_NbZAR1syn-6xHA, Kmr plant selection marker
  Species: N. benthamiana
  Mutation: WT
  Tag / fusion protein: 6xHA (C terminal on insert)
  Cloning method: Restriction Enzyme; 5′ cloning site unknown (unknown if destroyed)
Terms and licenses: Academic/Nonprofit Terms; Industry Terms: Not Available to Industry
How to cite: pZA61 was a gift from Sophien Kamoun (Addgene plasmid # 174774 ; http://n2t.net/addgene:174774 ; RRID:Addgene_174774)
