[The description below was written by a language model from this plasmid's Addgene catalogue record and pLannotate feature annotations shown in this document.]
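Description:
pZA61 is a binary plant expression plasmid built on the pICH86988 Golden Gate backbone and intended for in planta gene expression, typically by Agrobacterium-mediated T-DNA delivery. The full sequence record is about 11.2 kb. Outside the T-DNA borders it carries a high-copy ColE1/pUC-type origin for propagation in E. coli and the pVS1 replicon (oriV, RepA and the StaA stability protein) for maintenance in Agrobacterium. A small incP oriV fragment is also annotated. Bacterial selection is by kanamycin through an aphA-3 aminoglycoside phosphotransferase gene driven by the bla promoter.

Between the nopaline-type left and right border repeats lie two transcription units. The first is a plant selection marker, nptII (neo) under the NOS promoter and NOS terminator, which confers kanamycin resistance in plant cells. The second is the payload: a wild-type Nicotiana benthamiana ZAR1 coding sequence, named NbZAR1syn in the record, which suggests a synthetic version. It is fused at its C terminus to a 6xHA epitope tag, which the annotation detects as two adjacent 3xHA blocks. The automated annotation labels this open reading frame by its Arabidopsis homologue RPP13L4/ZAR1, whereas the catalogue gives the species as N. benthamiana. Expression is driven by the strong constitutive CaMV 35S promoter, and the CaMV coding fragment annotated just upstream probably reflects extended 35S upstream sequence. The TMV Ω leader follows the promoter as a translational enhancer, and the octopine synthase terminator ends the unit.

ZAR1 is an NLR immune receptor that assembles into a resistosome. The associated publication describes a vector system for studying this complex in N. benthamiana, where the HA tag would allow the protein to be detected or immunoprecipitated.
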