Features (pLannotate 1.2.2; 20 found; start..end, strand, type, name):
     32..56      +  misc_feature   RB T-DNA repeat: right border repeat from nopaline C58 T-DNA
    179..767     -  rep_origin     ori: high-copy-number ColE1/pMB1/pBR322/pUC origin of replication
    938..1732    -  CDS            KanR: aminoglycoside phosphotransferase; aphA-3; confers resistance to kanamycin
   1733..1837    -  promoter       AmpR promoter: bla
   1854..1914    -  rep_origin     oriV (fragment): incP origin of replication
   2120..2314    -  rep_origin     pVS1 oriV: origin of replication for the Pseudomonas plasmid pVS1 (Heeb et al., 2000)
   2380..3453    -  CDS            pVS1 RepA: replication protein from the Pseudomonas plasmid pVS1 (Heeb et al., 2000)
   3882..4511    -  CDS            pVS1 StaA: stability protein from the Pseudomonas plasmid pVS1 (Heeb et al., 2000)
   4775..4799    +  misc_feature   LB T-DNA repeat: left border repeat from nopaline C58 T-DNA
   5009..5192    +  promoter       NOS promoter: nopaline synthase promoter NOS promoter
   5213..6004    +  CDS            neo: KKA2_KLEPN - Also known as kan, nptII. Experimental evidence at protein level: Swiss-Prot protein existence level 1. Resistance to kanamycin, neomycin, paromomycin, ribostamycin, butirosin and gentamicin B. From Klebsiella pneumoniae.
   6033..6285    +  terminator     NOS terminator: nopaline synthase terminator and poly(A) signal
   6311..7117    +  CDS            IBMP_CAMVB (fragment): Experimental evidence at protein level: Swiss-Prot protein existence level 1. Enhances the ribosomal termination-reinitiation event leading to the translation of major open reading frames on the polycistronic viral RNAs. From Cauliflower mosaic virus (strain Bari 1) (CaMV).
   7301..7646    +  promoter       CaMV 35S promoter: strong constitutive promoter from cauliflower mosaic virus
   7598..7644    +  promoter       minimal CaMV 35S promoter: minimal 35S promoter from cauliflower mosaic virus
   7675..7728    +  misc_feature   TMV Ω: translational enhancer from the tobacco mosaic virus 5'-leader sequence (Gallie et al., 1988)
   7737..10256   +  CDS            RPP13L4: R13L4_ARATH - Also known as ZAR1 From Arabidopsis thaliana (Mouse-ear cress).
  10278..10366   +  CDS            3xHA (fragment): three tandem HA epitope tags
  10380..10468   +  CDS            3xHA (fragment): three tandem HA epitope tags
  10480..11187   +  terminator     OCS terminator: octopine synthase terminator
>Addgene plasmid #174774 | pZA61 | addgene full sequence | sequence record 345900 | Addgene NGS Result
GGGACACGAAGTGGTTTAAACTATCAGTGTTTGACAGGATATATTGGCGGGTAAACCTAAGAGAAAAGAG
CGTTTATTAGAATAATCGGATATTTAAAAGGGCGTGAAAAGGTTTATCCGTTCGTCCATTTGTATGTGCC
AACCACAGGAACCGTAAAAAGGCCGCGTTGCTGGCGTTTTTCCATAGGCTCCGCCCCCCTGACGAGCATC
ACAAAAATCGACGCTCAAGTCAGAGGTGGCGAAACCCGACAGGACTATAAAGATACCAGGCGTTTCCCCC
TGGAAGCTCCCTCGTGCGCTCTCCTGTTCCGACCCTGCCGCTTACCGGATACCTGTCCGCCTTTCTCCCT
TCGGGAAGCGTGGCGCTTTCTCATAGCTCACGCTGTAGGTATCTCAGTTCGGTGTAGGTCGTTCGCTCCA
AGCTGGGCTGTGTGCACGAACCCCCCGTTCAGCCCGACCGCTGCGCCTTATCCGGTAACTATCGTCTTGA
GTCCAACCCGGTAAGACACGACTTATCGCCACTGGCAGCAGCCACTGGTAACAGGATTAGCAGAGCGAGG
TATGTAGGCGGTGCTACAGAGTTCTTGAAGTGGTGGCCTAACTACGGCTACACTAGAAGGACAGTATTTG
GTATCTGCGCTCTGCTGAAGCCAGTTACCTTCGGAAAAAGAGTTGGTAGCTCTTGATCCGGCAAACAAAC
CACCGCTGGTAGCGGTGGTTTTTTTGTTTGCAAGCAGCAGATTACGCGCAGAAAAAAAGGATCTCAAGAA
GATCCTTTGATCTTTTCTACGGGGTCTGACGCTCAGTGGAACGAAAACTCACGTTAAGGGATTTTGGTCA
TGAGATTATCAAAAAGGATCTTCACCTAGATCCTTTTAAATTAAAAATGAAGTTTTAAATCAATCTAAAG
TATATATGAGTAAACTTGGTCTGACAGCTAAAACAATTCATCCAGTAAAATATAATATTTTATTTTCTCC
CAATCAGGCTTGATCCCCAGTAAGTCAAAAAATAGCTCGACATACTGTTCTTCCCCGATATCCTCCCTGA
TCGACCGGACGCAGAAGGCAATGTCATACCACTTGTCCGCCCTGCCGCTTCTCCCAAGATCAATAAAGCC
ACTTACTTTGCCATCTTTCACAAAGATGTTGCTGTCTCCCAGGTCGCCGTGGGAAAAGACAAGTTCCTCT
TCGGGCTTTTCCGTCTTTAAAAAATCATACAGCTCGCGCGGATCTTTAAATGGAGTGTCCTCTTCCCAGT
TTTCGCAATCCACATCGGCCAGATCGTTATTCAGTAAGTAATCCAATTCGGCTAAGCGGCTGTCTAAGCT
ATTCGTATAGGGACAATCCGATATGTCGATGGAGTGAAAGAGCCTGATGCACTCCGCATACAGCTCGATA
ATCTTTTCAGGGCTTTGTTCATCTTCATACTCTTCCGAGCAAAGGACGCCATCGGCCTCACTCATGAGCA
GATTGCTCCAGCCATCATGCCGTTCAAAGTGCAGGACCTTTGGAACAGGCAGCTTTCCTTCCAGCCATAG
CATCATGTCCTTTTCCCGTTCCACATCATAGGTGGTCCCTTTATACCGGCTGTCCGTCATTTTTAAATAT
AGGTTTTCATTTTCTCCCACCAGCTTATATACCTTAGCAGGAGACATTCCTTCCGTATCTTTTGCGCAGC
GGTATTTTTCGATCAGTTTTTTCAATTCCGGTGATATTCTCATTTTAGCCATACTCTTCCTTTTTCAATA
TTATTGAAGCATTTATCAAGGTTATTGTCTCATGAGCGGATACATATTTGAATGTATTTAGAAAAATAAA
CAAATAGGGGTTCCGCGCACGAATTGGCCAGCGCTGCCATTTTTGGGGTGAGGCCGTTCGCGGCCGAGGG
GCGCAGCCCCTGGGGGGATGGGAGCTCGGTGCCTTGATGTGGGCGCCGGCGGTCGAGTGGCGACGGCGCG
GCTTGTCCGCGCCCTGGTAGATTGCCTGGCCGTAGGCCAGCCATTTTTGAGCGGCCAGCGGCCGCGATAG
GCCGACGCGAAGCGGCGGGGCGTAGGGAGCGCAGCGACCGAAGGGTAGGCGCTTTTTGCAGCTCTTCGGC
TGTGCGCTGGCCAGACAGTTATGCACAGGCCAGGCGGGTTTTAAGAGTTTTAATAAGTTTTAAAGAGTTT
TAGGCGGAAAAATCGCCTTTTTTCTCTTTTATATCAGTCACTTACATGTGTGACCGGTTCCCAATGTACG
GCTTTGGGTTCCCAATGTACGGGTTCCGGTTCCCAATGTACGGCTTTGGGTTCCCAATGTACGTGCTATC
CACAGGAAAGAAGCTTTTTCGACCTTTTTCCCCTGCTAGGGCAATTTGCCCTAGCATCTGCTCCGTACAT
TAGGAACCGGCGGATGCTTCGCCCTCGATCAGGTTGCGGTAGCGCATGACTAGGATCGGGCCAGCCTGCC
CCGCCTCCTCCTTCAAATCGTACTCCGGCAGGTCATTTGACCCGATCAGCTTGCGCACGGTGAAACAGAA
CTTCTTGAACTCTCCGGCGCTGCCACTGCGTTCGTAGATCGTCTTGAACAACCATCTGGCTTCTGCCTTG
CCTGCGGCGCGGCGTGCCAGGCGGTAGAGAAAACGGCCGATGCCGGGATCGATCAAAAAGTAATCGGGGT
GAACCGTCAGCACGTCCGGGTTCTTGCCTTCTGTGATCTCGCGGTACATCCAATCAGCTAGCTCGATCTC
GATGTACTCCGGCCGCCCGGTTTCGCTCTTTACGATCTTGTAGCGGCTAATCAAGGCTTCACCCTCGGAT
ACCGTCACCAGGCGGCCGTTCTTGGCCTTCTTCGTACGCTGCATGGCAACGTGCGTGGTGTTTAACCGAA
TGCAGGTTTCTACCAGGTCGTCTTTCTGCTTTCCGCCATCGGCTCGCCGGCAGAACTTGAGTACGTCCGC
AACGTGTGGACGGAACACGCGGCCGGGCTTGTCTCCCTTCCCTTCCCGGTATCGGTTCATGGATTCGGTT
AGATGGGAAACCGCCATCAGTACCAGGTCGTAATCCCACACACTGGCCATGCCGGCCGGCCCTGCGGAAA
CCTCTACGTGCCCGTCTGGAAGCTCGTAGCGGATCACCTCGCCAGCTCGTCGGTCACGCTTCGACAGACG
GAAAACGGCCACGTCCATGATGCTGCGACTATCGCGGGTGCCCACGTCATAGAGCATCGGAACGAAAAAA
TCTGGTTGCTCGTCGCCCTTGGGCGGCTTCCTAATCGACGACGCACCGGCTGCCGGCGGTTGCCGGGATT
CTTTGCGGATTCGATCAGCGGCCGCTTGCCACGATTCACCGGGGCGTGCTTCTGCCTCGATGCGTTGCCG
CTGGGCGGCCTGCGCGGCCTTCAACTTCTCCACCAGGTCATCACCCAGCGCCGCGCCGATTTGTACCGGG
CCGGATGGTTTGCGACCGCTCACGCCGATTCCTCGGGCTTGGGGGTTCCAGTGCCATTGCAGGGCCGGCA
GACAACCCAGCCGCTTACGCCTGGCCAACCGCCCGTTCCTCCACACATGGGGCATTCCACGGCGTCGGTG
CCTGGTTGTTCTTGATTTTCCATGCCGCCTCCTTTAGCCGCTAAAATTCATCTACTCATTTATTCATTTG
CTCATTTACTCTGGTAGCTGCGCGATGTATTCAGATAGCAGCTCGGTAATGGTCTTGCCTTGGCGTACCG
CGTACATCTTCAGCTTGGTGTGATCCTCCGCCGGCAACTGAAAGTTGACCCGCTTCATGGCTGGCGTGTC
TGCCAGGCTGGCCAACGTTGCAGCCTTGCTGCTGCGTGCGCTCGGACGGCCGGCACTTAGCGTGTTTGTG
CTTTTGCTCATTTTCTCTTTACCTCATTAACTCAAATGAGTTTTGATTTAATTTCAGCGGCCAGCGCCTG
GACCTCGCGGGCAGCGTCGCCCTCGGGTTCTGATTCAAGAACGGTTGTGCCGGCGGCGGCAGTGCCTGGG
TAGCTCACGCGCTGCGTGATACGGGACTCAAGAATGGGCAGCTCGTACCCGGCCAGCGCCTCGGCAACCT
CACCGCCGATGCGCGTGCCTTTGATCGCCCGCGACACGACAAAGGCCGCTTGTAGCCTTCCATCCGTGAC
CTCAATGCGCTGCTTAACCAGCTCCACCAGGTCGGCGGTGGCCCATATGTCGTAAGGGCTTGGCTGCACC
GGAATCAGCACGAAGTCGGCTGCCTTGATCGCGGACACAGCCAAGTCCGCCGCCTGGGGCGCTCCGTCGA
TCACTACGAAGTCGCGCCGGCCGATGGCCTTCACGTCGCGGTCAATCGTCGGGCGGTCGATGCCGACAAC
GGTTAGCGGTTGATCTTCCCGCACGGCCGCCCAATCGCGGGCACTGCCCTGGGGATCGGAATCGACTAAC
AGAACATCGGCCCCGGCGAGTTGCAGGGCGCGGGCTAGATGGGTTGCGATGGTCGTCTTGCCTGACCCGC
CTTTCTGGTTAAGTACAGCGATAACCTTCATGCGTTCCCCTTGCGTATTTGTTTATTTACTCATCGCATC
ATATACGCAGCGACCGCATGACGCAAGCTGTTTTACTCAAATACACATCACCTTTTTAGACGGCGGCGCT
CGGTTTCTTCAGCGGCCAAGCTGGCCGGCCAGGCCGCCAGCTTGGCATCAGACAAACCGGCCAGGATTTC
ATGCAGCCGCACGGCTGATGGGCTGCCTGTATCGAGTGGTGATTTTGTGCCGAGCTGCCGGTCGGGGAGC
TGTTGGCTGGCTGGTGGCAGGATATATTGTGGTGTAAACAAATTGACGCTTAGACAACTTAATAACACAT
TGCGGACGTTTTTAATGTACTGGGGTGGATGCAGTGGGCCCCACTCTGTGTGCCGAATTCGGATCCGGAG
AGCGGAGAATTAAGGGAGTCACGTTATGACCCCCGCCGATGACGCGGGACAAGCCGTTTTACGTTTGGAA
CTGACAGAACCGCAACGTTGAAGGAGCCACTCAGCCGCGGGTTTCTGGAGTTTAATGAGCTAAGCACATA
CGTCAGAAACCATTATTGCGCGTTCAAAAGTCGCCTAAGGTCACTATCAGCTAGCAAATATTTCTTGTCA
AAAATGCTCCACTGACGTTCCATAAATTCCCCTCGGTATCCAATTAGAGTCTCATATTCACTCTCAATCC
AAATAATCTGCACCGGATCTGGATCGTTTCGCATGATTGAACAAGATGGATTGCACGCAGGTTCTCCGGC
CGCTTGGGTGGAGAGGCTATTCGGCTATGACTGGGCACAACAGACAATCGGCTGCTCTGATGCCGCCGTG
TTCCGGCTGTCAGCGCAGGGGCGCCCGGTTCTTTTTGTCAAGACCGACCTGTCCGGTGCCCTGAATGAAC
TCCAGGACGAGGCAGCGCGGCTATCGTGGCTGGCCACGACGGGCGTTCCTTGCGCAGCTGTGCTCGACGT
TGTCACTGAAGCGGGAAGGGACTGGCTGCTATTGGGCGAAGTGCCGGGGCAGGATCTCCTGTCATCTCAC
CTTGCTCCTGCCGAGAAAGTATCCATCATGGCTGATGCAATGCGGCGGCTGCATACGCTTGATCCGGCTA
CCTGCCCATTCGACCACCAAGCGAAACATCGCATCGAGCGAGCACGTACTCGGATGGAAGCCGGTCTTGT
CGATCAGGATGATCTGGACGAAGAGCATCAGGGGCTCGCGCCAGCCGAACTGTTCGCCAGGCTCAAGGCG
CGTATGCCCGACGGCGAGGATCTCGTCGTGACTCATGGCGATGCCTGCTTGCCGAATATCATGGTGGAAA
ATGGCCGCTTTTCTGGATTCATCGACTGTGGCCGGCTGGGTGTGGCGGACCGCTATCAGGACATAGCGTT
GGCTACCCGTGATATTGCTGAAGAGCTTGGCGGCGAATGGGCTGACCGCTTCCTCGTGCTTTACGGTATC
GCCGCTCCCGATTCGCAGCGCATCGCCTTCTATCGCCTTCTTGACGAGTTCTTCTGAGCGGGTCTGGATC
TAGAGTCAAGCAGATCGTTCAAACATTTGGCAATAAAGTTTCTTAAGATTGAATCCTGTTGCCGGTCTTG
CGATGATTATCATATAATTTCTGTTGAATTACGTTAAGCATGTAATAATTAACATGTAATGCATGACGTT
ATTTATGAGATGGGTTTTTATGATTAGAGTCCCGCAATTATACATTTAATACGCGATAGAAAACAAAATA
TAGCGCGCAAACTAGGATAAATTATCGCGCGCGGTGTCATCTATGTTACTAGATCGACGCTGCAAGAATT
CAAGCTTGGAGGAATTCCAATCCCACAAAAATCTGAGCTTAACAGCACAGTTGCTCCTCTCAGAGCAGAA
TCGGGTATTCAACACCCTCATATCAACTACTACGTTGTGTATAACGGTCCACATGCCGGTATATACGATG
ACTGGGGTTGTACAAAGGCGGCAACAAACGGCGTTCCCGGAGTTGCACACAAGAAATTTGCCACTATTAC
AGAGGCAAGAGCAGCAGCTGACGCGTACACAACAAGTCAGCAAACAGACAGGTTGAACTTCATCCCCAAA
GGAGAAGCTCAACTCAAGCCCAAGAGCTTTGCTAAGGCCCTAACAAGCCCACCAAAGCAAAAAGCCCACT
GGCTCACGCTAGGAACCAAAAGGCCCAGCAGTGATCCAGCCCCAAAAGAGATCTCCTTTGCCCCGGAGAT
TACAATGGACGATTTCCTCTATCTTTACGATCTAGGAAGGAAGTTCGAAGGTGAAGGTGACGACACTATG
TTCACCACTGATAATGAGAAGGTTAGCCTCTTCAATTTCAGAAAGAATGCTGACCCACAGATGGTTAGAG
AGGCCTACGCAGCAAGTCTCATCAAGACGATCTACCCGAGTAACAATCTCCAGGAGATCAAATACCTTCC
CAAGAAGGTTAAAGATGCAGTCAAAAGATTCAGGACTAATTGCATCAAGAACACAGAGAAAGACATATTT
CTCAAGATCAGAAGTACTATTCCAGTATGGACGATTCAAGGCTTGCTTCATAAACCAAGGCAAGTAATAG
AGATTGGAGTCTCTAAAAAGGTAGTTCCTACTGAATCTAAGGCCATGCATGGAGTCTAAGATTCAAATCG
AGGATCTAACAGAACTCGCCGTCAAGACTGGCGAACAGTTCATACAGAGTCTTTTACGACTCAATGACAA
GAAGAAAATCTTCGTCAACATGGTGGAGCACGACACTCTGGTCTACTCCAAAAATGTCAAAGATACAGTC
TCAGAAGATCAAAGGGCTATTGAGACTTTTCAACAAAGGATAATTTCGGGAAACCTCCTCGGATTCCATT
GCCCAGCTATCTGTCACTTCATCGAAAGGACAGTAGAAAAGGAAGGTGGCTCCTACAAATGCCATCATTG
CGATAAAGGAAAGGCTATCATTCAAGATCTCTCTGCCGACAGTGGTCCCAAAGATGGACCCCCACCCACG
AGGAGCATCGTGGAAAAAGAAGAGGTTCCAACCACGTCTACAAAGCAAGTGGATTGATGTGACATCTCCA
CTGACGTAAGGGATGACGCACAATCCCACTATCCTTCGCAAGACCCTTCCTCTATATAAGGAAGTTCATT
TCATTTGGAGAGGACACGCTCGAGTATAAGAGCTCATTTTTACAACAATTACCAACAACAACAAACAACA
AACAACATTACAATTACATTTACAATTATCGATACAATGGTTGATGCTGTTGTTACAGTTTTTCTTGAAA
AGCTTCTTCATGTTCTTACTGAAGAATCTAGATTTTTGACTAAGTATAGACAACAGTTCGAGAAGCTTAA
GAACGAACTTCTTTTCATGCAGTCTTTCCTTAAGGACGCTGAAAGACTTAAAAGAAAGAATAACACTTTG
AAGGGTGTGATGTCTTGCCTTAGGGACTTGATCTTCGAGGCTGAGGAGATCTTGGAGGATTGCCAGAACC
AGTCTGCTGACTCTGATAGAGCTACTACTTGCTTCCACCCTAAGAGGTTGTCTCTTAGGCACCAGACTGG
AAAGTGTCTTGCAAAGATTAATGATAGGATTTCTGAAATTAAGCAGAATATTTCTACATATCTTGGTGTG
CCTCTTTTGGAGGAGGGTTCTATGGAGGCTCACAATAACCTTATGTCTAGATGGACATCTTCCCTTTATG
ACCACACTCAGGTAGTTGGTTTGGAAGGTGACACTGAGAAGATAAAGGATTGGCTATTTGAAGCAAGAGA
TGGTTTACTTACCATTGCATTTGTGGGTATGGGAGGACTTGGTAAAACCACTCTTGCTCAGAAAGTTTTC
AATGACAAAAGGGTGGAGGATCACTTGGAGAGGAGGATTTGGGTGTCTGTTTCTCAAACATTTACTGAGG
AACAAGTCATGAGAAGCATATTGAGGAGTTTAGGAGATGCATGTGTTGGTGATGACCAGTGTGAACTGTT
AAGAAAAATAAACCAGTACCTTTTGGGAAAGAGGTTTTTGATTGTTATGGATGATGTTTGGAGCTGGGAC
AATGCCTGGTGGCAAAAAATCTATACTGGACTGCCCAAAGGAAATGGGAGCACTGTTATTGTAACAACGA
GAAATGAGCTAGTCGCTCGCAAGATGGGAGTTACAGAAGCAAGAATACATTGGCCAAAATTCCTCAATGA
GCACTACAGTTGGTTACTATTCCGGAAGATTGCATTTGCAGGAAGTGCAGGTGAATGCCATTTCCCCGAG
TTGGAGGACGTGGGAAAGGAGATTGTGGAAAAATGCAAGGGACTTCCTTTAGCAATCAAAGCAGTAGGAG
GAGTGATGCTTTGCAAGCCATCTTACTATCACGAATGGAGGCGTATTTCAAATCATTTCCGTGATGAATT
GAAAGAAAATGATGACTCAGTGATGGCCTCACTACAGTTGAGCTATGATGAACTCCCTCCTTACTTGAAA
TCCTGTTTCCTCTGTTTTTCACTCTTTCCTGAGGATTGTGTCATACCAAAAGACCAACTGATCCGTTGGT
GGATTGGAGAAGGTTTCATACCTCTGAGAAGTGGTAGGTTATCGACTGAAGTGGGAGAAGATTGTTTCTC
ACAACTATCCAATCGGTGTTTGATAGAAGTTGTTGATAAGGCTTACAATGGTGTGATCCACACATGCAAA
ATGCATGACATGGTTCGTGACTTGGTGATCAAATTAGCCGAGGATGATGCATTTTTCACCCCAGCTGATG
CAACTTGTCGGCATTTGGGTATTAAGAGTGAGATGAATTGGAAGCAACTATTGAGCAATCAAAAATTACG
AGCACTGCTAACAACCACCAAGAGTGGTGAAGTTAACAAAATCCATTCCGACATTGCCAAGAAGCTGTGC
AAGAGTCGACACCTCCAAGTATTGGATCTGTCAAAATCAATTTTCGATGTGCCTCTTTCAAGTTTGTTGG
AAGGAATTGGATCTGCTAAGCAGCTCACTTATCTCAGTTTAAGCAATACACATCCAATGATTGGAGTTCC
AGCTTCCATATCCAAGCTTGAAAAATTACAGATTTTGGATTTCAGCTATTGCCAAAATATGAAAATGCTC
CCCTCTTGCGTTCTGACATTTGAGGAACTTGCTGTTTTGGATGTGAACAACTGTGGTTCCCTTGAGTACC
TTCCAAAAGGATTAAGTAGGCTTTCCAATCTTCAAGTATTGCTTGGGTTTAAGCCTGCAAAATTAAGCCA
ACCAGGAGGTTGTCGTATTGCTGAGCTCAGAAGCCTGACTCGACTCAGAACTCTCAGTTTAAGACTAACC
GAAAATGAGGAGATTGGAGACGATGAGGGGAACGCACTGGTAGATCTCCAAGAACTTCAATTTTTAACAA
TAAGTTGCTTTGGCAGTCAAGATAATGGACTTGCGACAAAACTTGGTAGACTTTATCCTCCACGACAACT
CCACGAGCTGATTCTCAAATTTTATCCAAGTAAGACAAGTCCTGAATGGCTTAACCCCAATCTCTCCCCC
ATGTTGCGATATTTATCAATCATCTCTGGTGATATTACACAAATGCACGAGAACTTCTGGGGTGATGGTA
GTACTGCTTGGAAAATTGAGGGCTTAATGTTGGAATCTTTATCGGATTTGAGATTGGAATGGTCAGCAAT
GCATCAAGTCATGCCTTCGTTAAGAATACTCAAGGTTAGCTGGTGCCCTGAGTTGGAGTCATTTCCAATT
GAAGATGCAGGGTTTAGAGGGGGTCTATGGAAGAAGGAAGAACATAGGAACGGTTCGTACCCATACGATG
TTCCTGACTATGCGGGCTATCCCTATGACGTCCCGGACTATGCAGGATTGTATCCATATGACGTTCCAGA
TTACGCCACTAGAGCTGCTTACCCATACGATGTTCCTGACTATGCGGGCTATCCCTATGACGTCCCGGAC
TATGCAGGATTGTATCCATATGACGTTCCAGATTACGCCTGAGCTTGTCCTGCTTTAATGAGATATGCGA
GAAGCCTATGATCGCATGATATTTGCTTTCAATTCTGTTGTGCACGTTGTAAAAAACCTGAGCATGTGTA
GCTCAGATCCTTACCGCCGGTTTCGGTTCATTCTAATGAATATATCACCCGTTACTATCGTATTTTTATG
AATAATATTCTCCGTTCAATTTACTGATTGTACCCTACTACTTATATGTACAATATTAAAATGAAAACAA
TATATTGTGCTGAATAGGTTTATAGCGACATCTATGATAGAGCGCCACAATAACAAACAATTGCGTTTTA
TTATTACAAATCCAATTTTAAAAAAAGCGGCAGAACCGGTCAAACCTAAAAGACTGATTACATAAATCTT
ATTCAAATTTCAAAAGTGCCCCAGGGGCTAGTATCTACGACACACCGAGCGGCGAACTAATAACGCTCAC
TGAAGGGAACTCCGGTTCCCCGCCGGCGCGCATGGGTGAGATTCCTTGAAGTTGAGTATTGGCCGTCCGC
TCTACCGAAAGTTACGGGCACCATTCAACCCGGTCCAGCACGGCGGCCGGGTAACCGACTTGCTGCCCCG
AGAATTATGCAGCATTTTTTTGGTGTATGTGGGCCCCAAATGAAGTGCAGGTCAAACCTTGACAGTGACG
ACAAATCGTTGGGCGGGTCCAGGGCGAATTTTGCGACAACATGTCGAGGCTCAGCAGGACCGCTACTAGA
GGATGCACATGTGACCGA
